>Addgene plasmid #206436 | pAc5.1-mEGFP (FspAI) (JM49) | addgene full sequence | sequence record 407101 | Addgene NGS Result
AAAAAATCATGAATGGCATCAACTCTGAATCAAATCTTTGCAGATGCACCTACTTCTCATTTCCACTGTC
ACATCATTTTTCCAGATCTCGCTGCCTGTTATGTGGCCCACAAACCAAGACACGTTTTATGGCCATTAAA
GCTGGCTGATCGTCGCCAAACACCAAATACATAATGAATATGTACACATTCGAGAAAGAAGCGATCAAAG
AAGCGTCTTCGGGCGGAGTAGGAGAATGCGGAGGAGAAGGAGAACGAGCTGATCTAGTATCTCTCCACAA
TCCAATGCCAACTGACCAACTGGCCATATTCGGAGCAATTTGAAGCCAATTTCCATCGCCTGGCGATCGC
TCCATTCTTGGCTATATGTTTTTCACCGTTACCCGGGGCCATTTTCAAAGACTCGTCGGCAAGATAAGAT
TGTGTCACTCGCTGTCTCTCTTCATTTGTCGAAGAATGCTGAGGAATTTCGCGATGACGTCGGCGAGTAT
TTTGAAGAATGAGAATAATTTGTATTTATACGAAAATCAGTTAGTGGAATTTTCTACAAAAACATGTTAT
CTATAGATAATTTTGTTGCAAAATATGTTGACTATGACAAAGATTGTATGTATATACCTTTAATGTATTC
TCATTTTCTTATGTATTTATAATGGCAATGATGATACTGATGATATTTTAAGATGATGCCAGACCAAAAG
GCTTGAATTTCTGCGTCTTTTGCCGAACGCAGTGCATGTGCAATTGTTGTTTTTTGGAATATTCAATTTT
CGGACTGTCCGCTTTGATTTCAGTTTCTTGGCTTATTCAAAAAGCAAAGTAAAGCCAAAAAAGCGAGATG
GCAATACCAAATGCGGCAAAACGGTAGTGGAAGGAAAGGGGTGCGGGGCAGCGGAAGGAAGGGTGGGGCG
GGGCGTGGCGGGGTCTGTGGCTGGGCGCGACGTCACCGACGTTGGAGCCACTCCTTTGACCATGTGTGCG
TGTGTGTATTATTCGTGTCTCGCCACTCGCCGGTTGTTTTTTTCTTTTTATGCTGCGCTCTCTCTAGCGC
CATCTCGCTTACGCATGCTCAACGCACCGCATGTTGCCGTTTCCTTTTATGCGTCATTTTGGCTCGAAAT
AGGCAATTATTTAAACAAAGATTAGTCAACGAAAACGCTAAAATAAATAAGTCTACAATATGGTTACTTA
TTGCCATGTGTGTGCAGCCAACGATAGCAACAAAAGCAACAACACAGGTGGCTTTCCCTCTTTCACTTTT
TGTTTGCAAGCCGCGTGCGAGCAAGACGGCACGACCGGCAAACGCAATTACGCTGACAAAGAGCAGACGA
AGTTTTGGCGAAAAACATCAAGGCGCCTGATACGAATGCATTTGCAATAACAATTGCGATATTTAATATT
GTTTATGAAGCTGTTTGACTTCAAAACACACAAAAAAAAAAATAAAACAAATTATTTGAAAGAGAATTAG
GAATCGGACGCTTATCGTTAGGGTAACAACAAGAAATGCTTACTGAGTCACAGCCTCTGGAAAACTGCCG
CAAGCCAGAGAGAGAGAGAAAAAGAGGGAGAGCAGCTTAGACCGCATGTGCTTGTGTGTGAGGCGTCTCT
CTCTTCGTCTCTGTTGCGCAAACGCATAGACTGCACTGAAAAAATCGATTACCTATTTTTTATGAATGAA
TATTTGCACTATTACTATTCAAAACTATTAAGATAGCAATCACATTCAATAGCCAAATACTATACCACCT
GAGCGATGCAACGAAATGATCAATTTGAGCAAAAATGCTGCATATTTAGGACGGCATCATTATAGAAATG
CTTCTTGCTGTGTACTTTTCTCTCGTCTGGCAGCTGTTTCGCCGTTATTGTTAAAACCGGCTTAAGTTAG
GTGTGTTTTCTACGACTAGTGAATGCCCTACTAGAAGATGTGTGTTGCACAAAATGTCCCTGGAATAACC
AATTTGAAGTGCAGATAGCAGTAAACGTAAGCTAATATGAATATTATTTAACTGTAATGTTTTAATATCG
CTGGACATTACTAATAAACCCACTATAAACACATGTACATATGTATGTTTTGGCATACAATGAGTAGTTG
GGGAAAAAATGTGTAAAAGCACCGTGACCATCACAGCATAAAGATAACCAGCTGAAGTATCGAATATGAG
TAACCCCCAAATTGAATCACATGCCGCAACTGATAGGACCCATGGAAGTACACTCTTCATGGCGATATAC
AAGACACACACAAGCACGAACACCCAGTTGCGGAGGAAATTCTCCGTAAATGAAAACCCAATCGGCGAAC
AATTCATACCCATATATGGTAAAAGTTTTGAACGCGACTTGAGAGCGGAGAGCATTGCGGCTGATAAGGT
TTTAGCGCTAAGCGGGCTTTATAAAACGGGCTGCGGGACCAGTTTTCATATCACTACCGTTTGAGTTCTT
GTGCTGTGTGGATACTCCTCCCGACACAAAGCCGCTCCATCAGCCAGCAGTCGTCTAATCCAGAGACCCC
GGATCGGGGTACCATCATGGTGAGCAAGGGCGAGGAGCTGTTCACCGGGGTGGTGCCCATCCTGGTCGAG
CTGGACGGCGACGTAAACGGCCACAAGTTCAGCGTGTCCGGCGAGGGCGAGGGCGATGCCACCTACGGCA
AGCTGACCCTGAAGTTCATCTGCACCACCGGCAAGCTGCCCGTGCCCTGGCCCACCCTCGTGACCACCCT
GACCTACGGCGTGCAGTGCTTCAGCCGCTACCCCGACCACATGAAGCAGCACGACTTCTTCAAGTCCGCC
ATGCCCGAAGGCTACGTCCAGGAGCGCACCATCTTCTTCAAGGACGACGGCAACTACAAGACCCGCGCCG
AGGTGAAGTTCGAGGGCGACACCCTGGTGAACCGCATCGAGCTGAAGGGCATCGACTTCAAGGAGGACGG
CAACATCCTGGGGCACAAGCTGGAGTACAACTACAACAGCCACAACGTCTATATCATGGCCGACAAGCAG
AAGAACGGCATCAAGGTGAACTTCAAGATCCGCCACAACATCGAGGACGGCAGCGTGCAGCTCGCCGACC
ACTACCAGCAGAACACCCCCATCGGCGACGGCCCCGTGCTGCTGCCCGACAACCACTACCTGAGCACCCA
GTCCAAGCTGAGCAAAGACCCCAACGAGAAGCGCGATCACATGGTCCTGCTGGAGTTCGTGACCGCCGCC
GGGATCACTCTCGGCATGGACGAGCTGTACAAGCCAAGCTTGAATTCTGCAACGTGCGCATGAGATATCC
AGCACAGTGGCGGCCGCTCGAGTCTAGAGGGCCCGCGGTTCGAAGGTAAGCCTATCCCTAACCCTCTCCT
CGGTCTCGATTCTACGCGTACCGGTCATCATCACCATCACCATTGAGTTTAAACCCGCTGATCAGCCTCG
ACTGTGCCTTCTAAGGCCTGAGCTCGCTGATCAGCCTCGATCGAGGATCCAGACATGATAAGATACATTG
ATGAGTTTGGACAAACCACAACTAGAATGCAGTGAAAAAAATGCTTTATTTGTGAAATTTGTGATGCTAT
TGCTTTATTTGTAACCATTATAAGCTGCAATAAACAAGTTAACAACAACAATTGCATTCATTTTATGTTT
CAGGTTCAGGGGGAGGTGTGGGAGGTTTTTTAAAGCAAGTAAAACCTCTACAAATGTGGTATGGCTGATT
ATGATCAGTCGACCGATGCCCTTGAGAGCCTTCAACCCAGTCAGCTCCTTCCGGTGGGCGCGGGGCATGA
CTATCGTCGCCGCACTTATGACTGTCTTCTTTATCATGCAACTCGTAGGACAGGTGCCGGCAGCGCTCTG
GGTCATTTTCGGCGAGGACCGCTTTCGCTGGAGCGCGACGATGATCGGCCTGTCGCTTGCGGTATTCGGA
ATCTTGCACGCCCTCGCTCAAGCCTTCGTCACTGGTCCCGCCACCAAACGTTTCGGCGAGAAGCAGGCCA
TTATCGCCGGCATGGCGGCCGACGCGCTGGGCTACGTCTTGCTGGCGTTCGCGACGCGAGGCTGGATGGC
CTTCCCCATTATGATTCTTCTCGCTTCCGGCGGCATCGGGATGCCCGCGTTGCAGGCCATGCTGTCCAGG
CAGGTAGATGACGACCATCAGGGACAGCTTCAAGGCCAGCAAAAGGCCAGGAACCGTAAAAAGGCCGCGT
TGCTGGCGTTTTTCCATAGGCTCCGCCCCCCTGACGAGCATCACAAAAATCGACGCTCAAGTCAGAGGTG
GCGAAACCCGACAGGACTATAAAGATACCAGGCGTTTCCCCCTGGAAGCTCCCTCGTGCGCTCTCCTGTT
CCGACCCTGCCGCTTACCGGATACCTGTCCGCCTTTCTCCCTTCGGGAAGCGTGGCGCTTTCTCATAGCT
CACGCTGTAGGTATCTCAGTTCGGTGTAGGTCGTTCGCTCCAAGCTGGGCTGTGTGCACGAACCCCCCGT
TCAGCCCGACCGCTGCGCCTTATCCGGTAACTATCGTCTTGAGTCCAACCCGGTAAGACACGACTTATCG
CCACTGGCAGCAGCCACTGGTAACAGGATTAGCAGAGCGAGGTATGTAGGCGGTGCTACAGAGTTCTTGA
AGTGGTGGCCTAACTACGGCTACACTAGAAGGACAGTATTTGGTATCTGCGCTCTGCTGAAGCCAGTTAC
CTTCGGAAAAAGAGTTGGTAGCTCTTGATCCGGCAAACAAACCACCGCTGGTAGCGGTGGTTTTTTTGTT
TGCAAGCAGCAGATTACGCGCAGAAAAAAAGGATCTCAAGAAGATCCTTTGATCTTTTCTACGGGGTCTG
ACGCTCAGTGGAACGAAAACTCACGTTAAGGGATTTTGGTCATGAGATTATCAAAAAGGATCTTCACCTA
GATCCTTTTAAATTAAAAATGAAGTTTTAAATCAATCTAAAGTATATATGAGTAAACTTGGTCTGACAGT
TACCAATGCTTAATCAGTGAGGCACCTATCTCAGCGATCTGTCTATTTCGTTCATCCATAGTTGCCTGAC
TCCCCGTCGTGTAGATAACTACGATACGGGAGGGCTTACCATCTGGCCCCAGTGCTGCAATGATACCGCG
AGACCCACGCTCACCGGCTCCAGATTTATCAGCAATAAACCAGCCAGCCGGAAGGGCCGAGCGCAGAAGT
GGTCCTGCAACTTTATCCGCCTCCATCCAGTCTATTAATTGTTGCCGGGAAGCTAGAGTAAGTAGTTCGC
CAGTTAATAGTTTGCGCAACGTTGTTGCCATTGCTGCAGGCATCGTGGTGTCACGCTCGTCGTTTGGTAT
GGCTTCATTCAGCTCCGGTTCCCAACGATCAAGGCGAGTTACATGATCCCCCATGTTGTGCAAAAAAGCG
GTTAGCTCCTTCGGTCCTCCGATCGTTGTCAGAAGTAAGTTGGCCGCAGTGTTATCACTCATGGTTATGG
CAGCACTGCATAATTCTCTTACTGTCATGCCATCCGTAAGATGCTTTTCTGTGACTGGTGAGTACTCAAC
CAAGTCATTCTGAGAATAGTGTATGCGGCGACCGAGTTGCTCTTGCCCGGCGTCAACACGGGATAATACC
GCGCCACATAGCAGAACTTTAAAAGTGCTCATCATTGGAAAACGTTCTTCGGGGCGAAAACTCTCAAGGA
TCTTACCGCTGTTGAGATCCAGTTCGATGTAACCCACTCGTGCACCCAACTGATCTTCAGCATCTTTTAC
TTTCACCAGCGTTTCTGGGTGAGCAAAAACAGGAAGGCAAAATGCCGCAAAAAAGGGAATAAGGGCGACA
CGGAAATGTTGAATACTCATACTCTTCCTTTTTCAATATTATTGAAGCATTTATCAGGGTTATTGTCTCA
TGAGCGGATACATATTTGAATGTATTTAGAAAAATAAACAAATAGGGGTTCCGCGCACATTTCCCCGAAA
AGTGCCACCTGACGTCTAAGAAACCATTATTATCATGACATTAACCTATAAAAATAGGCGTATCACGAGG
CCCTTTCGTCTTCAAGAATTAATTCTATATTCTAAAAACACAAATGATACTTCTAAA
Features (pLannotate 1.2.2; 9 found; start..end, strand, type, name):
      8..2517    +  promoter       Ac5 promoter: Drosophila melanogaster actin 5C promoter
   2537..3253    +  CDS            mEGFP: mEGFP is a basic (constitutively fluorescent) green fluorescent protein published in 2002, derived from Aequorea victoria. It has moderate acid sensitivity.
   3335..3376    +  CDS            V5 tag: epitope tag from simian virus 5
   3476..3610    -  polyA_signal   SV40 poly(A) signal: SV40 polyadenylation signal
   3633..3717    -  CDS            large T antigen (fragment): large T antigen from SV40 (simian virus 40)
   3718..4165    +  CDS            TcR (fragment): tetracycline efflux protein; tet; confers resistance to tetracycline
   4211..4799    -  rep_origin     ori: high-copy-number ColE1/pMB1/pBR322/pUC origin of replication
   4970..5830    -  CDS            AmpR: β-lactamase; bla; confers resistance to ampicillin, carbenicillin, and related antibiotics
   5831..5935    -  promoter       AmpR promoter: bla
