[The description below was written by a language model from this plasmid's Addgene catalogue record and pLannotate feature annotations shown in this document.]
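Description:
pAc5.1-mEGFP (FspAI) (JM49) is an empty insect expression backbone of 6,077 nt, derived from a pAc5.1-type vector (recorded backbone: T6-pAc5.1 mEGFP-EcoRV) and intended for producing fluorescently tagged proteins in Drosophila Schneider cells for imaging. In bacteria it replicates from a high-copy ColE1/pUC-type origin and is selected with ampicillin through a β-lactamase gene driven by its own bla promoter. The annotation also picks up a fragment of a tetracycline resistance gene and a short fragment of SV40 large T antigen. These partial sequences appear to be backbone remnants rather than functional elements. No selection marker for insect cells is annotated, which fits use by transient transfection, although the record does not say so explicitly.

The expression cassette is driven by the Drosophila melanogaster actin 5C (Ac5) promoter, a strong constitutive promoter in fly cells. It is followed directly by the coding sequence for mEGFP, the monomeric variant of enhanced GFP. No insert is present. A gene of interest cloned downstream of mEGFP yields a fusion carrying the fluorescent protein at its N terminus. The name suggests that an FspAI restriction site serves as the cloning position, though the site is not annotated in the feature table. A V5 epitope tag sequence lies downstream of mEGFP, and an SV40 polyadenylation signal sits at the end of the cassette. Whether the V5 tag ends up in frame with an inserted gene is not stated. The associated publication describes a colocalization assay in cells for identifying and characterizing direct protein–protein interactions, and this backbone provides the green-labelled fusion partner for that kind of imaging experiment.
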