Addgene plasmid #206436: pAc5.1-mEGFP (FspAI) (JM49)
Purpose: (Empty Backbone) Expression in Schneider cells for imaging
Depositing lab: Mandy Jeske. Depositing organization: Universitaet Heidelberg. Publication: ReLo is a simple and rapid colocalization assay to identify and characterize direct protein-protein interactions. Salgania HK, Metz J, Jeske M. Nat Commun. 2024 Apr 3;15(1):2875. doi: 10.1038/s41467-024-47233-4. PubMed 38570497.
Backbone
  Vector backbone: T6-pAc5.1 mEGFP-EcoRV
  Vector type: Insect Expression
  Tag / fusion protein: mEGFP (N terminal on insert)
Growth in bacteria
  Bacterial resistance: Ampicillin, 100 μg/mL
  Growth temperature: 37°C
  Growth strain: DH5alpha
  Copy number: High Copy
Gene/Insert
  Gene/Insert name: None
  Tag / fusion protein: mEGFP (N terminal on insert)
Terms and licenses: Academic/Nonprofit Terms; Industry Terms: Not Available to Industry
Depositor comments: Please visit https://www.biorxiv.org/content/10.1101/2022.03.04.482790v2 for bioRxiv preprint.
How to cite: pAc5.1-mEGFP (FspAI) (JM49) was a gift from Mandy Jeske (Addgene plasmid # 206436 ; http://n2t.net/addgene:206436 ; RRID:Addgene_206436)
