>Addgene plasmid #206436 | pAc5.1-mEGFP (FspAI) (JM49) | depositor partial sequence | sequence record 401690 | mEGFP
ATGGTGAGCAAGGGCGAGGAGCTGTTCACCGGGGTGGTGCCCATCCTGGTCGAGCTGGACGGCGACGTAA
ACGGCCACAAGTTCAGCGTGTCCGGCGAGGGCGAGGGCGATGCCACCTACGGCAAGCTGACCCTGAAGTT
CATCTGCACCACCGGCAAGCTGCCCGTGCCCTGGCCCACCCTCGTGACCACCCTGACCTACGGCGTGCAG
TGCTTCAGCCGCTACCCCGACCACATGAAGCAGCACGACTTCTTCAAGTCCGCCATGCCCGAAGGCTACG
TCCAGGAGCGCACCATCTTCTTCAAGGACGACGGCAACTACAAGACCCGCGCCGAGGTGAAGTTCGAGGG
CGACACCCTGGTGAACCGCATCGAGCTGAAGGGCATCGACTTCAAGGAGGACGGCAACATCCTGGGGCAC
AAGCTGGAGTACAACTACAACAGCCACAACGTCTATATCATGGCCGACAAGCAGAAGAACGGCATCAAGG
TGAACTTCAAGATCCGCCACAACATCGAGGACGGCAGCGTGCAGCTCGCCGACCACTACCAGCAGAACAC
CCCCATCGGCGACGGCCCCGTGCTGCTGCCCGACAACCACTACCTGAGCACCCAGTCCAAGCTGAGCAAA
GACCCCAACGAGAAGCGCGATCACATGGTCCTGCTGGAGTTCGTGACCGCCGCCGGGATCACTCTCGGCA
TGGACGAGCTGTACAAG
